Addgene plasmid #217767: pETM11-SUMO3- sfGFP-KSR1-CA3 (N-KSR)
Purpose: Fluorescent reporter for glucosyl-ceramide (putative, mammalian expression)
Depositing lab: Paula Nunes-Hasler. Depositing organization: University of Geneva. Publication: Development of Genetically Encoded Fluorescent KSR1-Based Probes to Track Ceramides during Phagocytosis. Girik V, van Ek L, Dentand Quadri I, Azam M, Cruz Cobo M, Mandavit M, Riezman I, Riezman H, Gavin AC, Nunes-Hasler P. Int J Mol Sci. 2024 Mar 5;25(5):2996. doi: 10.3390/ijms25052996. PubMed 38474242.
Backbone
  Vector backbone: pETM11-SUMO3
  Backbone manufacturer: EMBL
  Backbone size w/o insert (bp): 6290
  Total vector size (bp): 6600
  Vector type: Bacterial Expression ; Protein purification (6xHis tag, TEV site, SUMO3 tag)
Growth in bacteria
  Bacterial resistance: Kanamycin, 50 μg/mL
  Growth temperature: 37°C
  Growth strain: DH5alpha
  Copy number: Unknown
Gene/Insert
  Gene/Insert name: Kinase suppressor of ras 1 CA3 domain (alt name: KSR1)
  Species: H. sapiens (human)
  Insert size (bp): 321
  Mutation: CA3 domain aa 317-400
  GenBank ID: XM_047436985
  Entrez Gene: KSR1 (a.k.a. KSR, RSU2)
  Promoter: T7 promoter
  Tag / fusion protein: sfGFP (N terminal on backbone)
  Cloning method: Restriction Enzyme; 5′ cloning site SfiI (not destroyed); 3′ cloning site SfiI (not destroyed)
  Sequencing primers: 5′ GGGAATTGTGAGCGGATAAC; 3′ TGCTAGTTATTGCTCAGCGG
Resource information
  A portion of this plasmid was derived from a plasmid made by: The pETM11-SUMO3-sfGFP plasmid was sourced from EMBL
Terms and licenses: Academic/Nonprofit Terms; Industry Terms
How to cite: pETM11-SUMO3- sfGFP-KSR1-CA3 (N-KSR) was a gift from Paula Nunes-Hasler (Addgene plasmid # 217767 ; http://n2t.net/addgene:217767 ; RRID:Addgene_217767)
