[The description below was written by a language model from this plasmid's Addgene catalogue record and pLannotate feature annotations shown in this document.]
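Description:
pETM11-SUMO3-sfGFP-KSR1-CA3 (N-KSR) is a bacterial expression plasmid for producing and purifying a recombinant fluorescent lipid-binding probe. It is built on the EMBL pETM11-SUMO3 backbone, a pET-type vector with a ColE1/pBR322-family origin accompanied by the bom site and rop gene, an f1 origin, and a kanamycin resistance gene for selection. Remnants of a tetracycline resistance gene are annotated as fragments only and are presumably backbone leftovers. Expression is driven by a T7 promoter under lac operator control, with a T7 gene 10 ribosome binding site, a T7 terminator and a plasmid-borne lacI, so transcription requires a T7 RNA polymerase-expressing host and is IPTG-inducible.

The open reading frame encodes an N-terminal His tag followed by a SUMO solubility and cleavage tag (SUMO3 according to the record; the automated annotation matched it to a SUMO2 homologue), then superfolder GFP, then the CA3 domain of human kinase suppressor of Ras 1 (KSR1, residues 317–400), inserted between retained SfiI sites. The catalogue also lists a TEV protease site, which does not appear in the feature table. Downstream of the insert, the annotation detects two Strep-tag II fragments and a further His-tag fragment before the terminator, but the record does not say whether these are in frame with the fusion.

The stated purpose is a putative fluorescent reporter for glucosyl-ceramide, part of a set of KSR1-based probes developed to track ceramides during phagocytosis. The purpose line mentions mammalian expression, but the vector type and all annotated elements are bacterial, so this version suits production of purified probe protein. The sequenced record is slightly larger than the catalogued total size.
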