Features (pLannotate 1.2.2; 24 found; start..end, strand, type, name):
     24..42      +  promoter       T7 promoter: promoter for bacteriophage T7 RNA polymerase
     43..67      +  protein_bind   lac operator: The lac repressor binds to the lac operator to inhibit transcription in E. coli. This inhibition can be relieved by adding lactose or isopropyl-β-D-thiogalactopyranoside (IPTG). lac repressor encoded by lacI
     82..104     +  RBS            RBS: efficient ribosome binding site from bacteriophage T7 gene 10 (Olins and Rangwala, 1989)
    117..135     +  CDS            7xHis (fragment): 6xHis affinity tag
    162..431     +  CDS            SUMO2 (fragment): SUMO2_BOVIN - Also known as SMT3B From Bos taurus (Bovine).
    510..1220    +  CDS            Superfolder GFP: Superfolder GFP is a basic (constitutively fluorescent) green fluorescent protein published in 2005, derived from Aequorea victoria. It is reported to be a very rapidly-maturing weak dimer.
   1239..1493    +  CDS            KSR1 (fragment): KSR1_HUMAN - Also known as KSR. Experimental evidence at protein level: Swiss-Prot protein existence level 1. Part of a multiprotein signaling complex which promotes phosphorylation of Raf family members and activation of downstream MAP kinases (By similarity). Independently of its kinase activity, acts as MAP2K1/MEK1 and MAP2K2/MEK2-dependent allosteric activator of BRAF; upon binding to MAP2K1/MEK1 or MAP2K2/MEK2, dimerizes with BRAF and promotes BRAF-mediated phosphorylation of MAP2K1/MEK1 and/or MAP2K2/MEK2 (PubMed:29433126). Promotes activation of MAPK1 and/or MAPK3, both in response to E
   1518..1537    +  CDS            Strep-Tag II (fragment): peptide that binds Strep-Tactin®, an engineered form of streptavidin
   1578..1600    +  CDS            Strep-Tag II (fragment): peptide that binds Strep-Tactin®, an engineered form of streptavidin
   1628..1645    +  CDS            9xHis (fragment): 9xHis affinity tag
   1655..1704    +  CDS            SET1 (fragment): solubility-enhancement tag derived from T7 phage gene 10B
   1712..1759    +  terminator     T7 terminator: transcription terminator for bacteriophage T7 RNA polymerase
   1796..2224    +  rep_origin     f1 ori (sequence partly withheld): f1 bacteriophage origin of replication; arrow indicates direction of (+) strand synthesis
   2277..2334    +  promoter       AmpR promoter (fragment): bla
   2343..3158    -  CDS            KanR: aminoglycoside phosphotransferase; aph(3')-Ia; confers resistance to kanamycin in bacteria or G418 (Geneticin®) in eukaryotes
   3280..3868    +  rep_origin     ori: high-copy-number ColE1/pMB1/pBR322/pUC origin of replication
   4054..4193    -  misc_feature   bom: basis of mobility region from pBR322
   4295..4486    -  CDS            rop: Rop protein, which maintains plasmids at low copy number; rop
   4503..4883    +  CDS            YPB1_ECOLX: Protein predicted: Swiss-Prot protein existence level 4. From Escherichia coli.
   4955..5246    -  CDS            TcR (fragment): tetracycline efflux protein; tet; confers resistance to tetracycline
   5261..5282    -  protein_bind   CAP binding site: CAP binding activates transcription in the presence of cAMP. E. coli catabolite activator protein
   5295..6377    -  CDS            lacI: lac repressor; lacI; The lac repressor binds to the lac operator to inhibit transcription in E. coli. This inhibition can be relieved by adding lactose or isopropyl-β-D-thiogalactopyranoside (IPTG).
   6378..6455    -  promoter       lacI promoter: lacI
   6463..2       -  CDS            TcR (fragment) (across the origin): tetracycline efflux protein; tet; confers resistance to tetracycline
>Addgene plasmid #217767 | pETM11-SUMO3- sfGFP-KSR1-CA3 (N-KSR) | addgene full sequence | sequence record 435788 | Addgene NGS Result
TCGAGATCTCGATCCCGCGAAATTAATACGACTCACTATAGGGGAATTGTGAGCGGATAACAATTCCCCT
CTAGAAATAATTTTGTTTAACTTTAAGAAGGAGATATACCATGAAACATCACCATCACCATCACCCCATG
AGCGATTACGACATCCCCACTACTGAGAATCTTTATTTTCAGGGCGCCATGGGCAACGATCACATTAACC
TGAAAGTGGCCGGTCAAGACGGTAGCGTAGTCCAGTTTAAAATCAAACGCCACACCCCTCTGTCGAAACT
GATGAAAGCCTATTGTGAACGCCAAGGTCTGTCTATGCGTCAGATCCGTTTTCGCTTCGATGGACAGCCG
ATTAACGAAACCGACACTCCAGCACAGCTGGAAATGGAAGATGAGGACACCATTGACGTGTTCCAGCAAC
AGACCGGTGGATCCCTGGTTCCACGTGGTAGCAACTCCGCTGTTGATGGTACCGCAGGTCCGGGTTCTAT
TGCGACTATGGTCGAATTCTCTAAAGGCGAGGAACTGTTTACGGGCGTCGTTCCAATCCTGGTAGAACTG
GATGGTGACGTGAACGGCCACAAATTTTCCGTACGTGGTGAAGGCGAAGGCGATGCAACCAACGGTAAAC
TGACCCTCAAATTTATCTGCACCACTGGCAAACTGCCGGTTCCGTGGCCAACCCTGGTGACCACCCTGAC
TTACGGTGTACAGTGTTTCTCTCGTTATCCGGACCATATGAAACGTCACGACTTTTTCAAAAGCGCAATG
CCGGAGGGTTACGTTCAGGAACGTACGATTTCTTTCAAAGACGACGGCACGTACAAAACTCGCGCTGAAG
TGAAATTCGAAGGCGATACCCTGGTTAACCGCATCGAGCTGAAAGGCATCGATTTCAAAGAGGACGGCAA
CATCCTGGGTCACAAACTGGAATACAACTTCAACTCTCATAACGTGTATATCACCGCGGATAAACAGAAA
AACGGCATCAAAGCCAACTTCAAAATCCGTCACAACGTGGAAGACGGTTCTGTACAGCTGGCGGACCACT
ATCAGCAGAACACCCCAATTGGTGACGGTCCGGTTCTGCTGCCAGATAACCATTACCTGAGCACTCAGTC
CGTGCTGTCCAAAGATCCGAACGAAAAACGCGATCACATGGTCCTCCTGGAGTTCGTTACTGCCGCTGGT
ATTACCCACGGTATGGACGAACTGTACAAAGGATCCGGCCCACAGGGCCTGGGGAACCGCATTGATGACG
TCTCCTCGATGAGGTTTGATCTCTCGCATGGATCCCCACAGATGGTACGGAGGGATATCGGGCTGTCGGT
GACGCACAGGTTCTCCACCAAGTCCTGGCTGTCGCAGGTCTGCCACGTGTGCCAGAAGAGCATGATATTT
GGAGTGAAGTGCAAGCATTGCAGGTTGAAGTGTCACAACAAATGTACCAAAGAAGCCCCTGCCTGTAGAA
TATCATTCCTGCCACTAACTCGGTAAGGCCATATCGGCCTTAAGCTTTGGAGCCACCCGCAGTTCGAGAA
AGGTGGAGGTTCCGGAGGTGGATCGGGAGGTGGATCGTGGAGCCACCCGCAGTTCGAAAAAGCGGCCGAT
TAAGCGGCCGCCTCGAGCACCACCACCACCACCACTGAGATCCGGCTGCTAACAAAGCCCGAAAGGAAGC
TGAGTTGGCTGCTGCCACCGCTGAGCAATAACTAGCATAACCCCTTGGGGCCTCTAAACGGGTCTTGAGG
GGTTTTTTGCTGAAAGGAGGAACTATATCCGGATTGGCGAATGGG
[124 nt withheld, positions 1796-1919]
C
[91 nt withheld, positions 1921-2011]
A
[49 nt withheld, positions 2013-2061]
CCTTTGACGTTGGAGTCCACGTTCTTT
[37 nt withheld, positions 2089-2125]
ACCCTATCTCGGTCTATTCTTTTGATTTATAAGGGATTTTGCCGATTTCGGCCTATTGGTTAAAAAATGA
GCTGATTTAACAAAAATTTAACGCGAATTTTAACAAAATATTAACGCTTACAATTTAGGTGGCACTTTTC
GGGGAAATGTGCGCGGAACCCCTATTTGTTTATTTTTCTAAATACATTCAAATATGTATCCGCTCATGAA
TTAATTCTTAGAAAAACTCATCGAGCATCAAATGAAACTGCAATTTATTCATATCAGGATTATCAATACC
ATATTTTTGAAAAAGCCGTTTCTGTAATGAAGGAGAAAACTCACCGAGGCAGTTCCATAGGATGGCAAGA
TCCTGGTATCGGTCTGCGATTCCGACTCGTCCAACATCAATACAACCTATTAATTTCCCCTCGTCAAAAA
TAAGGTTATCAAGTGAGAAATCACCATGAGTGACGACTGAATCCGGTGAGAATGGCAAAAGTTTATGCAT
TTCTTTCCAGACTTGTTCAACAGGCCAGCCATTACGCTCGTCATCAAAATCACTCGCATCAACCAAACCG
TTATTCATTCGTGATTGCGCCTGAGCGAGACGAAATACGCGATCGCTGTTAAAAGGACAATTACAAACAG
GAATCGAATGCAACCGGCGCAGGAACACTGCCAGCGCATCAACAATATTTTCACCTGAATCAGGATATTC
TTCTAATACCTGGAATGCTGTTTTCCCGGGGATCGCAGTGGTGAGTAACCATGCATCATCAGGAGTACGG
ATAAAATGCTTGATGGTCGGAAGAGGCATAAATTCCGTCAGCCAGTTTAGTCTGACCATCTCATCTGTAA
CATCATTGGCAACGCTACCTTTGCCATGTTTCAGAAACAACTCTGGCGCATCGGGCTTCCCATACAATCG
ATAGATTGTCGCACCTGATTGCCCGACATTATCGCGAGCCCATTTATACCCATATAAATCAGCATCCATG
TTGGAATTTAATCGCGGCCTAGAGCAAGACGTTTCCCGTTGAATATGGCTCATAACACCCCTTGTATTAC
TGTTTATGTAAGCAGACAGTTTTATTGTTCATGACCAAAATCCCTTAACGTGAGTTTTCGTTCCACTGAG
CGTCAGACCCCGTAGAAAAGATCAAAGGATCTTCTTGAGATCCTTTTTTTCTGCGCGTAATCTGCTGCTT
GCAAACAAAAAAACCACCGCTACCAGCGGTGGTTTGTTTGCCGGATCAAGAGCTACCAACTCTTTTTCCG
AAGGTAACTGGCTTCAGCAGAGCGCAGATACCAAATACTGTCCTTCTAGTGTAGCCGTAGTTAGGCCACC
ACTTCAAGAACTCTGTAGCACCGCCTACATACCTCGCTCTGCTAATCCTGTTACCAGTGGCTGCTGCCAG
TGGCGATAAGTCGTGTCTTACCGGGTTGGACTCAAGACGATAGTTACCGGATAAGGCGCAGCGGTCGGGC
TGAACGGGGGGTTCGTGCACACAGCCCAGCTTGGAGCGAACGACCTACACCGAACTGAGATACCTACAGC
GTGAGCTATGAGAAAGCGCCACGCTTCCCGAAGGGAGAAAGGCGGACAGGTATCCGGTAAGCGGCAGGGT
CGGAACAGGAGAGCGCACGAGGGAGCTTCCAGGGGGAAACGCCTGGTATCTTTATAGTCCTGTCGGGTTT
CGCCACCTCTGACTTGAGCGTCGATTTTTGTGATGCTCGTCAGGGGGGCGGAGCCTATGGAAAAACGCCA
GCAACGCGGCCTTTTTACGGTTCCTGGCCTTTTGCTGGCCTTTTGCTCACATGTTCTTTCCTGCGTTATC
CCCTGATTCTGTGGATAACCGTATTACCGCCTTTGAGTGAGCTGATACCGCTCGCCGCAGCCGAACGACC
GAGCGCAGCGAGTCAGTGAGCGAGGAAGCGGAAGAGCGCCTGATGCGGTATTTTCTCCTTACGCATCTGT
GCGGTATTTCACACCGCAATGGTGCACTCTCAGTACAATCTGCTCTGATGCCGCATAGTTAAGCCAGTAT
ACACTCCGCTATCGCTACGTGACTGGGTCATGGCTGCGCCCCGACACCCGCCAACACCCGCTGACGCGCC
CTGACGGGCTTGTCTGCTCCCGGCATCCGCTTACAGACAAGCTGTGACCGTCTCCGGGAGCTGCATGTGT
CAGAGGTTTTCACCGTCATCACCGAAACGCGCGAGGCAGCTGCGGTAAAGCTCATCAGCGTGGTCGTGAA
GCGATTCACAGATGTCTGCCTGTTCATCCGCGTCCAGCTCGTTGAGTTTCTCCAGAAGCGTTAATGTCTG
GCTTCTGATAAAGCGGGCCATGTTAAGGGCGGTTTTTTCCTGTTTGGTCACTGATGCCTCCGTGTAAGGG
GGATTTCTGTTCATGGGGGTAATGATACCGATGAAACGAGAGAGGATGCTCACGATACGGGTTACTGATG
ATGAACATGCCCGGTTACTGGAACGTTGTGAGGGTAAACAACTGGCGGTATGGATGCGGCGGGACCAGAG
AAAAATCACTCAGGGTCAATGCCAGCGCTTCGTTAATACAGATGTAGGTGTTCCACAGGGTAGCCAGCAG
CATCCTGCGATGCAGATCCGGAACATAATGGTGCAGGGCGCTGACTTCCGCGTTTCCAGACTTTACGAAA
CACGGAAACCGAAGACCATTCATGTTGTTGCTCAGGTCGCAGACGTTTTGCAGCAGCAGTCGCTTCACGT
TCGCTCGCGTATCGGTGATTCATTCTGCTAACCAGTAAGGCAACCCCGCCAGCCTAGCCGGGTCCTCAAC
GACAGGAGCACGATCATGCGCACCCGTGGGGCCGCCATGCCGGCGATAATGGCCTGCTTCTCGCCGAAAC
GTTTGGTGGCGGGACCAGTGACGAAGGCTTGAGCGAGGGCGTGCAAGATTCCGAATACCGCAAGCGACAG
GCCGATCATCGTCGCGCTCCAGCGAAAGCGGTCCTCGCCGAAAATGACCCAGAGCGCTGCCGGCACCTGT
CCTACGAGTTGCATGATAAAGAAGACAGTCATAAGTGCGGCGACGATAGTCATGCCCCGCGCCCACCGGA
AGGAGCTGACTGGGTTGAAGGCTCTCAAGGGCATCGGTCGAGATCCCGGTGCCTAATGAGTGAGCTAACT
TACATTAATTGCGTTGCGCTCACTGCCCGCTTTCCAGTCGGGAAACCTGTCGTGCCAGCTGCATTAATGA
ATCGGCCAACGCGCGGGGAGAGGCGGTTTGCGTATTGGGCGCCAGGGTGGTTTTTCTTTTCACCAGTGAG
ACGGGCAACAGCTGATTGCCCTTCACCGCCTGGCCCTGAGAGAGTTGCAGCAAGCGGTCCACGCTGGTTT
GCCCCAGCAGGCGAAAATCCTGTTTGATGGTGGTTAACGGCGGGATATAACATGAGCTGTCTTCGGTATC
GTCGTATCCCACTACCGAGATATCCGCACCAACGCGCAGCCCGGACTCGGTAATGGCGCGCATTGCGCCC
AGCGCCATCTGATCGTTGGCAACCAGCATCGCAGTGGGAACGATGCCCTCATTCAGCATTTGCATGGTTT
GTTGAAAACCGGACATGGCACTCCAGTCGCCTTCCCGTTCCGCTATCGGCTGAATTTGATTGCGAGTGAG
ATATTTATGCCAGCCAGCCAGACGCAGACGCGCCGAGACAGAACTTAATGGGCCCGCTAACAGCGCGATT
TGCTGGTGACCCAATGCGACCAGATGCTCCACGCCCAGTCGCGTACCGTCTTCATGGGAGAAAATAATAC
TGTTGATGGGTGTCTGGTCAGAGACATCAAGAAATAACGCCGGAACATTAGTGCAGGCAGCTTCCACAGC
AATGGCATCCTGGTCATCCAGCGGATAGTTAATGATCAGCCCACTGACGCGTTGCGCGAGAAGATTGTGC
ACCGCCGCTTTACAGGCTTCGACGCCGCTTCGTTCTACCATCGACACCACCACGCTGGCACCCAGTTGAT
CGGCGCGAGATTTAATCGCCGCGACAATTTGCGACGGCGCGTGCAGGGCCAGACTGGAGGTGGCAACGCC
AATCAGCAACGACTGTTTGCCCGCCAGTTGTTGTGCCACGCGGTTGGGAATGTAATTCAGCTCCGCCATC
GCCGCTTCCACTTTTTCCCGCGTTTTCGCAGAAACGTGGCTGGCCTGGTTCACCACGCGGGAAACGGTCT
GATAAGAGACACCGGCATACTCTGCGACATCGTATAACGTTACTGGTTTCACATTCACCACCCTGAATTG
ACTCTCTTCCGGGCGCTATCATGCCATACCGCGAAAGGTTTTGCGCCATTCGATGGTGTCCGGGATCTCG
ACGCTCTCCCTTATGCGACTCCTGCATTAGGAAGCAGCCCAGTAGTAGGTTGAGGCCGTTGAGCACCGCC
GCCGCAAGGAATGGTGCATGCAAGGAGATGGCGCCCAACAGTCCCCCGGCCACGGGGCCTGCCACCATAC
CCACGCCGAAACAAGCGCTCATGAGCCCGAAGTGGCGAGCCCGATCTTCCCCATCGGTGATGTCGGCGAT
ATAGGCGCCAGCAACCGCACCTGTGGCGCCGGTGATGCCGGCCACGATGCGTCCGGCGTAGAGGA
