>Addgene plasmid #217767 | pETM11-SUMO3- sfGFP-KSR1-CA3 (N-KSR) | depositor partial sequence | sequence record 425759 | T7 promoter, insert up to T7terbis
TCGAGATCTCGATCCCGCGAAATTAATACGACTCACTATAGGGGAATTGTGAGCGGATAACAATTCCCCT
CTAGAAATAATTTTGATTTAACTTTAAGAAGGAGATATACCATGAAACATCACCATCACCATCACCCCAT
GAGCGATTACGACATCCCCACTACTGAGAATCTTTATTTTCAGGGCGCCATGGGCAACGATCACATTAAC
CTGAAAGTGGCCGGTCAAGACGGTAGCGTAGTCCAGTTTAAAATCAAACGCCACACCCCTCTGTCGAAAC
TGATGAAAGCCTATTGTGAACGCCAAGGTCTGTCTATGCGTCAGATCCGTTTTCGCTTCGATGGACAGCC
GATTAACGAAACCGACACTCCAGCACAGCTGGAAATGGAAGATGAGGACACCATTGACGTGTTCCAGCAA
CAGACCGGTGGATCCCTGGTTCCACGTGGTAGCAACTCCGCTGTTGATGGTACCGCAGGTCCGGGTTCTA
TTGCGACTATGGTCGAATTCTCTAAAGGCGAGGAACTGTTTACGGGCGTCGTTCCAATCCTGGTAGAACT
GGATGGTGACGTGAACGGCCACAAATTTTCCGTACGTGGTGAAGGCGAAGGCGATGCAACCAACGGTAAA
CTGACCCTCAAATTTATCTGCACCACTGGCAAACTGCCGGTTCCGTGGCCAACCCTGGTGACCACCCTGA
CTTACGGTGTACAGTGTTTCTCTCGTTATCCGGACCATATGAAACGTCACGACTTTTTCAAAAGCGCAAT
GCCGGAGGGTTACGTTCAGGAACGTACGATTTCTTTCAAAGACGACGGCACGTACAAAACTCGCGCTGAA
GTGAAATTCGAAGGCGATACCCTGGTTAACCGCATCGAGCTGAAAGGCATCGATTTCAAAGAGGACGGCA
ACATCCTGGGTCACAAACTGGAATACAACTTCAACTCTCATAACGTGTATATCACCGCGGATAAACAGAA
AAACGGCATCAAAGCCAACTTCAAAATCCGTCACAACGTGGAAGACGGTTCTGTACAGCTGGCGGACCAC
TATCAGCAGAACACCCCAATTGGTGACGGTCCGGTTCTGCTGCCAGATAACCATTACCTGAGCACTCAGT
CCGTGCTGTCCAAAGATCCGAACGAAAAACGCGATCACATGGTCCTCCTGGAGTTCGTTACTGCCGCTGG
TATTACCCACGGTATGGACGAACTGTACAAAGGATCCGGCCCACAGGGCCTGGGGAACCGCATTGATGAC
GTCTCCTCGATGAGGTTTGATCTCTCGCATGGATCCCCACAGATGGTACGGAGGGATATCGGGCTGTCGG
TGACGCACAGGTTCTCCACCAAGTCCTGGCTGTCGCAGGTCTGCCACGTGTGCCAGAAGAGCATGATATT
TGGAGTGAAGTGCAAGCATTGCAGGTTGAAGTGTCACAACAAATGTACCAAAGAAGCCCCTGCCTGTAGA
ATATCCTTCCTGCCACTAACTCGGTAAGGCCATATCGGCCTTAAGCTTTGGAGCCACCCGCAGTTCGAGA
AAGGTGGAGGTTCCGGAGGTGGATCGGGAGGTGGATCGTGGAGCCACCCGCAGTTCGAAAAAGCGGCCGA
TTAAGCGGCCGCCTCGAGCACCACCACCACCACCACTGAGATCCGGCTGCTAACAAAGCCCGAAAGGAAG
CTGAGTTGGCTGCTGCCACCGCTGAGCAATAACTAGCATAACCCCTTGGGGCCTCTAACGGGTCTTGAGG
GGTTTTTTGCTGAAA
